Addgene plasmid #130142: pRDAX-394 HA IFP1.4[1] IRES IFP1.4[2]
Purpose: PPI (BiFC/TriFC) assay vector
Depositing lab: Gary Lewin. Depositing organization: Max-Delbrueck-Centrum fuer Molekulare Medizin (MDC).
Backbone
  Vector backbone: pEGFP-N1 U55762 Clontech
  Vector type: Mammalian Expression
Growth in bacteria
  Bacterial resistance: Kanamycin, 50 μg/mL
  Growth temperature: 37°C
  Growth strain: DH5alpha
  Copy number: High Copy
Gene/Insert
  Gene/Insert name: IFP1.4
  Species: M. musculus (mouse)
  Cloning method: Restriction Enzyme; 5′ cloning site unknown (unknown if destroyed); 3′ cloning site unknown (unknown if destroyed)
Terms and licenses: Academic/Nonprofit Terms; Industry Terms: Not Available to Industry
How to cite: pRDAX-394 HA IFP1.4[1] IRES IFP1.4[2] was a gift from Gary Lewin (Addgene plasmid # 130142 ; http://n2t.net/addgene:130142 ; RRID:Addgene_130142)
