[The description below was written by a language model from this plasmid's Addgene catalogue record and pLannotate feature annotations shown in this document.]
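Description:
pRDAX-394 HA IFP1.4[1] IRES IFP1.4[2] is a mammalian expression plasmid built on the Clontech pEGFP-N1 backbone and intended as an assay vector for protein–protein interaction studies by bimolecular or trimolecular fluorescence complementation (BiFC/TriFC). It is maintained in E. coli at high copy through a pUC-type ColE1 origin and also carries an f1 origin. Selection relies on the Tn5 NeoR/KanR gene. This gene sits behind both a bacterial (bla) promoter and the SV40 early promoter and is terminated by the HSV TK poly(A) signal, so it confers kanamycin resistance in bacteria and G418 resistance in transfected mammalian cells.

The payload is a bicistronic cassette driven by the CMV immediate-early enhancer and promoter and closed by the SV40 poly(A) signal. Downstream of a remnant of the multiple cloning site lies a first bacteriophytochrome-derived segment, followed by an EMCV IRES and then a second, longer bacteriophytochrome-derived segment. The annotation tool labels both as bphP fragments by homology, which fits IFP1.4, an infrared fluorescent protein engineered from a bacterial phytochrome. They evidently correspond to the two split halves, IFP1.4[1] and IFP1.4[2], named in the title. The catalogue's listing of mouse as the insert species does not match this bacterial-type annotation.

The IRES lets both halves be translated from a single transcript, and fluorescence should be reconstituted only when partners fused to the fragments bring them together. A partial HA epitope match and a short SV40 large T antigen-derived stretch follow the second fragment. The latter may be a nuclear localization signal, though the record does not say so. The record also does not state the cloning sites or which test proteins are meant to be inserted.
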