Features (pLannotate 1.2.2; 17 found; start..end, strand, type, name):
     61..364     +  enhancer       CMV enhancer: human cytomegalovirus immediate early enhancer
    365..568     +  promoter       CMV promoter: human cytomegalovirus (CMV) immediate early promoter
    591..634     +  misc_feature   MCS (fragment): multiple cloning site
    743..862     +  CDS            bphP (fragment): BPHY_XANC8 - Experimental evidence at protein level: Swiss-Prot protein existence level 1. Photoreceptor which exists in two forms that are reversibly interconvertible by light: far-red light (733 nm) converts protein to the red-absorbing (Pr) form, while red light (630 nm) partly converts the protein to the far-red-absorbing (Pfr) form (PubMed:27107635). Regulates virulence of X.campestris pv. campestris on its host plants, perhaps by fine-tuning expression to ambient light levels and/or spatial cues (PubMed:27621284). The Pr form may sense light and partially inhibit virulence; in the dark (
   1086..1672    +  misc_feature   IRES2: internal ribosome entry site (IRES) of the encephalomyocarditis virus (EMCV)
   1697..2227    +  CDS            bphP (fragment): BPHY_XANC8 - Experimental evidence at protein level: Swiss-Prot protein existence level 1. Photoreceptor which exists in two forms that are reversibly interconvertible by light: far-red light (733 nm) converts protein to the red-absorbing (Pr) form, while red light (630 nm) partly converts the protein to the far-red-absorbing (Pfr) form (PubMed:27107635). Regulates virulence of X.campestris pv. campestris on its host plants, perhaps by fine-tuning expression to ambient light levels and/or spatial cues (PubMed:27621284). The Pr form may sense light and partially inhibit virulence; in the dark (
   2258..2274    +  CDS            3xHA (fragment): three tandem HA epitope tags
   2294..2377    +  CDS            large T antigen (fragment): large T antigen from SV40 (simian virus 40)
   2400..2521    +  polyA_signal   SV40 poly(A) signal: SV40 polyadenylation signal
   2555..2983    -  rep_origin     f1 ori (sequence partly withheld): f1 bacteriophage origin of replication; arrow indicates direction of (+) strand synthesis
   3010..3114    +  promoter       AmpR promoter: bla
   3116..3473    +  promoter       SV40 promoter: SV40 enhancer and early promoter
   3508..4302    +  CDS            NeoR/KanR: aminoglycoside phosphotransferase from Tn5; aph(3')-II (or nptII); confers resistance to neomycin, kanamycin, and G418 (Geneticin®)
   4323..4475    +  CDS            ble (fragment): BLE_KLEPN - Experimental evidence at protein level: Swiss-Prot protein existence level 1. Binding protein with a strong affinity to the bleomycin family of antibiotics. Binds to CL990; an antimitotic-antibiotic compound. From Klebsiella pneumoniae.
   4534..4581    +  polyA_signal   HSV TK poly(A) signal: herpes simplex virus thymidine kinase polyadenylation signal (Cole and Stacy, 1985)
   4672..4688    -  polyA_signal   bGH poly(A) signal (fragment): bovine growth hormone polyadenylation signal
   4910..5498    +  rep_origin     ori: high-copy-number ColE1/pMB1/pBR322/pUC origin of replication
>Addgene plasmid #130142 | pRDAX-394 HA IFP1.4[1] IRES IFP1.4[2] | depositor full sequence | sequence record 249520 | Full Sequence
TAGTTATTAATAGTAATCAATTACGGGGTCATTAGTTCATAGCCCATATATGGAGTTCCGCGTTACATAA
CTTACGGTAAATGGCCCGCCTGGCTGACCGCCCAACGACCCCCGCCCATTGACGTCAATAATGACGTATG
TTCCCATAGTAACGCCAATAGGGACTTTCCATTGACGTCAATGGGTGGAGTATTTACGGTAAACTGCCCA
CTTGGCAGTACATCAAGTGTATCATATGCCAAGTACGCCCCCTATTGACGTCAATGACGGTAAATGGCCC
GCCTGGCATTATGCCCAGTACATGACCTTATGGGACTTTCCTACTTGGCAGTACATCTACGTATTAGTCA
TCGCTATTACCATGGTGATGCGGTTTTGGCAGTACATCAATGGGCGTGGATAGCGGTTTGACTCACGGGG
ATTTCCAAGTCTCCACCCCATTGACGTCAATGGGAGTTTGTTTTGGCACCAAAATCAACGGGACTTTCCA
AAATGTCGTAACAACTCCGCCCCATTGACGCAAATGGGCGGTAGGCGTGTACGGTGGGAGGTCTATATAA
GCAGAGCTGGTTTAGTGAACCGTCAGATCCGCTAGCGCTACCGGACTCAGATCTCGAGCTCAAGCTTCGA
ATTCGCCACCATGTATCCCTATGATGTTCCAGACTATGCTGGAAGTGCTCGGGATCCATTGCCTTTCTTC
CCACCCTTGTACCTCGGTGGACCAGAGATCACCACCGAGAACTGCGAGAGGGAACCGATACACATTCCCG
GGTCCATTCAGCCCCATGGTGCGCTGCTGACTGCTGACGGACATTCAGGGGAAGTGCTGCAAGTCAGCCT
GAATGCAGCAACCTTTCTGGGCCAAGAACCCACTGTGCTTCGCGGGCAGACCTTGGCTGCTCTGCTGCCT
GAGCAGTGGCCAGCCCTCCAAGCAGCTCTTCCACCCGGTTGTCCAGACGCCCTCCAGTATCGTGCCACTC
TGGACTGGCCTGCTGCCGGCCACCTTAGCCTGACAGTGCACAGGGTAGCTGAGCTGCTCATCCTCGAATT
CGAGCCCACCGAGGCATGGTAAGAATTCAGATCCGCCCCTCTCCCTCCCCCCCCCCTAACGTTACTGGCC
GAAGCCGCTTGGAATAAGGCCGGTGTGCGTTTGTCTATATGTTATTTTCCACCATATTGCCGTCTTTTGG
CAATGTGAGGGCCCGGAAACCTGGCCCTGTCTTCTTGACGAGCATTCCTAGGGGTCTTTCCCCTCTCGCC
AAAGGAATGCAAGGTCTGTTGAATGTCGTGAAGGAAGCAGTTCCTCTGGTAGCTTCTTGAAGACAAACAA
CGTCTGTAGCGACCCTTTGCAGGCAGCGGAACCCCCCACCTGGCGACAGGTGCCTCTGCGGCCAAAAGCC
ACGTGTATAAGATACACCTGCAAAGGCGGCACAACCCCAGTGCCACGTTGTGAGTTGGATAGTTGTGGAA
AGAGTCAAATGGCTCTCCTCAAGCGTATTCAACAAGGGGCTGAAGGATGCCCAGAAGGTACCCCATTGTA
TGGGATCTGATCTGGGGCCTCGGTACACATGCTTTACATGTGTTTAGTCGAGGTTAAAAAAACGTCTAGG
CCCCCCGAACCACGGGGACGTGGTTTTCCTTTGAAAAACACGATGATAATATGGCCACAACCATGGACAG
CATTGGACCCCATGCGCTGAGGAACGCTATGTTCGCCCTTGAATCTGCTCCCAATCTCCGAGCACTGGCT
GAAGTCGCCACACAGACAGTCAGGGAGCTGACAGGCTTTGATCGGGTGATGCTGTACAAGTTTGCCCCAG
ATGCAACGGGTGAGATGATCGCAGAAGCCAGACGGGAAGGGATGCAGGCCTTCCTGGGCCACAGATTTCC
GGCCTCACATACGCCTGCTCAGGCCAGAGCACTGTACACCCGACACCTCCTGAGACTGACTGCGGACACT
AGAGCAGCTGCCGTGCCACTCGATCCCGTGCTCAACCCACAGACCAATGCGCCTACCCCTTTGGGAGGAG
CCGTACTGAGGGCCACATCCCCTATGCACATGCAGTATCTGCGCAACATGGGCGTTGGGAGTAGTCTGTC
TGTGTCCGTTGTCGTTGGAGGGCAACTGTGGGGCTTGATCGTCTGCCACCATCAGACACCGTATGTGCTT
CCTCCTGACTTGCGTACAACTCTGGAGGAGCTGGGCCGCAAGCTTAGCGGCCAGGTGCAGCGGAAAGAGG
CCACTGGTTACCCTTATGACGTGCCTGATTATGCCTAAGCGGCCGCGACTCTAGATCATAATCAGCCATA
CCACATTTGTAGAGGTTTTACTTGCTTTAAAAAACCTCCCACACCTCCCCCTGAACCTGAAACATAAAAT
GAATGCAATTGTTGTTGTTAACTTGTTTATTGCAGCTTATAATGGTTACAAATAAAGCAATAGCATCACA
AATTTCACAAATAAAGCATTTTTTTCACTGCATTCTAGTTGTGGTTTGTCCAAACTCATCAATGTATCTT
AAGGCGTAAATTGTAAGCGTTAATATTTTGTTAAAATTCGCGTTAAATTTTTGTTAAATCAGCTCATTTT
TTAACCAATAGGCCGAAATCGGCAAAATCCCTTATAAATCAAAAGAATAGACCGAGATAGGGT
[37 nt withheld, positions 2654-2690]
AAAGAACGTGGACTCCAACGTCAAAGG
[49 nt withheld, positions 2718-2766]
T
[91 nt withheld, positions 2768-2858]
G
[124 nt withheld, positions 2860-2983]
CAGGTGGCACTTTTCGGGGAAATGTGCGCGGAACCCCTATTTGTTTATTTTTCTAAATACATTCAAATAT
GTATCCGCTCATGAGACAATAACCCTGATAAATGCTTCAATAATATTGAAAAAGGAAGAGTCCTGAGGCG
GAAAGAACCAGCTGTGGAATGTGTGTCAGTTAGGGTGTGGAAAGTCCCCAGGCTCCCCAGCAGGCAGAAG
TATGCAAAGCATGCATCTCAATTAGTCAGCAACCAGGTGTGGAAAGTCCCCAGGCTCCCCAGCAGGCAGA
AGTATGCAAAGCATGCATCTCAATTAGTCAGCAACCATAGTCCCGCCCCTAACTCCGCCCATCCCGCCCC
TAACTCCGCCCAGTTCCGCCCATTCTCCGCCCCATGGCTGACTAATTTTTTTTATTTATGCAGAGGCCGA
GGCCGCCTCGGCCTCTGAGCTATTCCAGAAGTAGTGAGGAGGCTTTTTTGGAGGCCTAGGCTTTTGCAAA
GATCGATCAAGAGACAGGATGAGGATCGTTTCGCATGATTGAACAAGATGGATTGCACGCAGGTTCTCCG
GCCGCTTGGGTGGAGAGGCTATTCGGCTATGACTGGGCACAACAGACAATCGGCTGCTCTGATGCCGCCG
TGTTCCGGCTGTCAGCGCAGGGGCGCCCGGTTCTTTTTGTCAAGACCGACCTGTCCGGTGCCCTGAATGA
ACTGCAAGACGAGGCAGCGCGGCTATCGTGGCTGGCCACGACGGGCGTTCCTTGCGCAGCTGTGCTCGAC
GTTGTCACTGAAGCGGGAAGGGACTGGCTGCTATTGGGCGAAGTGCCGGGGCAGGATCTCCTGTCATCTC
ACCTTGCTCCTGCCGAGAAAGTATCCATCATGGCTGATGCAATGCGGCGGCTGCATACGCTTGATCCGGC
TACCTGCCCATTCGACCACCAAGCGAAACATCGCATCGAGCGAGCACGTACTCGGATGGAAGCCGGTCTT
GTCGATCAGGATGATCTGGACGAAGAGCATCAGGGGCTCGCGCCAGCCGAACTGTTCGCCAGGCTCAAGG
CGAGCATGCCCGACGGCGAGGATCTCGTCGTGACCCATGGCGATGCCTGCTTGCCGAATATCATGGTGGA
AAATGGCCGCTTTTCTGGATTCATCGACTGTGGCCGGCTGGGTGTGGCGGACCGCTATCAGGACATAGCG
TTGGCTACCCGTGATATTGCTGAAGAGCTTGGCGGCGAATGGGCTGACCGCTTCCTCGTGCTTTACGGTA
TCGCCGCTCCCGATTCGCAGCGCATCGCCTTCTATCGCCTTCTTGACGAGTTCTTCTGAGCGGGACTCTG
GGGTTCGAAATGACCGACCAAGCGACGCCCAACCTGCCATCACGAGATTTCGATTCCACCGCCGCCTTCT
ATGAAAGGTTGGGCTTCGGAATCGTTTTCCGGGACGCCGGCTGGATGATCCTCCAGCGCGGGGATCTCAT
GCTGGAGTTCTTCGCCCACCCTAGGGGGAGGCTAACTGAAACACGGAAGGAGACAATACCGGAAGGAACC
CGCGCTATGACGGCAATAAAAAGACAGAATAAAACGCACGGTGTTGGGTCGTTTGTTCATAAACGCGGGG
TTCGGTCCCAGGGCTGGCACTCTGTCGATACCCCACCGAGACCCCATTGGGGCCAATACGCCCGCGTTTC
TTCCTTTTCCCCACCCCACCCCCCAAGTTCGGGTGAAGGCCCAGGGCTCGCAGCCAACGTCGGGGCGGCA
GGCCCTGCCATAGCCTCAGGTTACTCATATATACTTTAGATTGATTTAAAACTTCATTTTTAATTTAAAA
GGATCTAGGTGAAGATCCTTTTTGATAATCTCATGACCAAAATCCCTTAACGTGAGTTTTCGTTCCACTG
AGCGTCAGACCCCGTAGAAAAGATCAAAGGATCTTCTTGAGATCCTTTTTTTCTGCGCGTAATCTGCTGC
TTGCAAACAAAAAAACCACCGCTACCAGCGGTGGTTTGTTTGCCGGATCAAGAGCTACCAACTCTTTTTC
CGAAGGTAACTGGCTTCAGCAGAGCGCAGATACCAAATACTGTCCTTCTAGTGTAGCCGTAGTTAGGCCA
CCACTTCAAGAACTCTGTAGCACCGCCTACATACCTCGCTCTGCTAATCCTGTTACCAGTGGCTGCTGCC
AGTGGCGATAAGTCGTGTCTTACCGGGTTGGACTCAAGACGATAGTTACCGGATAAGGCGCAGCGGTCGG
GCTGAACGGGGGGTTCGTGCACACAGCCCAGCTTGGAGCGAACGACCTACACCGAACTGAGATACCTACA
GCGTGAGCTATGAGAAAGCGCCACGCTTCCCGAAGGGAGAAAGGCGGACAGGTATCCGGTAAGCGGCAGG
GTCGGAACAGGAGAGCGCACGAGGGAGCTTCCAGGGGGAAACGCCTGGTATCTTTATAGTCCTGTCGGGT
TTCGCCACCTCTGACTTGAGCGTCGATTTTTGTGATGCTCGTCAGGGGGGCGGAGCCTATGGAAAAACGC
CAGCAACGCGGCCTTTTTACGGTTCCTGGCCTTTTGCTGGCCTTTTGCTCACATGTTCTTTCCTGCGTTA
TCCCCTGATTCTGTGGATAACCGTATTACCGCCATGCAT
